>Addgene plasmid #177282 | pYTRW11K_0S5 | addgene full sequence | sequence record 422673 | Addgene NGS Result
CTAGTCCCGGGTCCACATATCCACGGGCTGGCAAGGGAGCGCAGCGACCGCGCAGGGCGAAGCCCGGAGA
GCAAGCCCGTAGGGCGCCGCAGCCGCCGTAGGCGGTCACGACTTTGCGAAGCAAAGTCTAGTGAGTATAC
TCAAGCATTGAGTGGCCCGCCGGAGGCACCGCCTTGCGCTGCCCCCGTCGAGCCGGTTGGACACCAAAAG
GGAGGGGCAGGCATGGCGGCATACGCGATCATGCGATGCAAGAAGCTGGCGAAAATGGGCAACGTGGCGG
CCAGTCTCAAGCACGCCTACCGCGAGCGCGAGACGCCCAACGCTGACGCCAGCAGGACGCCAGAGAACGA
GCACTGGGCGGCCAGCAGCACCGATGAAGCGATGGGCCGACTGCGCGAGTTGCTGCCAGAGAAGCGGCGC
AAGGACGCTGTGTTGGCGGTCGAGTACGTCATGACGGCCAGCCCGGAATGGTGGAAGTCGGCCAGCCAAG
AACAGCAGGCGGCGTTCTTCGAGAAGGCGCACAAGTGGCTGGCGGACAAGTACGGGGCGGATCGCATCGT
GACGGCCAGCATCCACCGTGACGAAACCAGCCCGCACATGACCGCGTTCGTGGTGCCGCTGACGCAGGAC
GGCAGGCTGTCGGCCAAGGAGTTCATCGGCAACAAAGCGCAGATGACCCGCGACCAGACCACGTTTGCGG
CCGCTGTGGCCGATCTAGGGCTGCAACGGGGCATCGAGGGCAGCAAGGCACGTCACACGCGCATTCAGGC
GTTCTACGAGGCCCTGGAGCGGCCACCAGTGGGCCACGTCACCATCAGCCCGCAAGCGGTCGAGCCACGC
GCCTATGCACCGCAGGGATTGGCCGAAAAGCTGGGAATCTCAAAGCGCGTTGAGACGCCGGAAGCCGTGG
CCGACCGGCTGACAAAAGCGGTTCGGCAGGGGTATGAGCCTGCCCTACAGGCCGCCGCAGGAGCGCGTGA
GATGCGCAAGAAGGCCGATCAAGCCCAAGAGACGGCCCGAGACCTTCGGGAGCGCCTGAAGCCCGTTCTG
GACGCCCTGGGGCCGTTGAATCGGGATATGCAGGCCAAGGCCGCCGCGATCATCAAGGCCGTGGGCGAAA
AGCTGCTGACGGAACAGCGGGAAGTCCAGCGCCAGAAACAGGCCCAGCGCCAGCAGGAACGCGGGCGCGC
ACATTTCCCCGAAAAGTGCCACCTGACGTCTAAGAAACCATTATTATCATGACTGACTCTTATACACAAG
TTATCTGCAGCACTCAACAGATCTCCGTCTACTTGCGACACCTCTCTTAAGGTAGCTGGACCGGATTCGG
GTCTAGCCTATATCGTCAATCCGTTGATCTATGTCGGGTGCGGAGAAAGAGGTAATGAAATGGGCGATCG
CCCACAGCTTACACAGACCTAATCGTAGAGTTCCTAGTAATACTTAGTGGCTCGTTACCTCGTTCTTCCA
GGCCAGGGGGCCGTACGCGCTCGGCGAACAGTATAAGCAGATTCGACTCACTAGGGATAACAGGGTAATC
TCTGGGTATCGACTCAATCTCGCGCTATTGTGCTATATCCGTGGACGGTTGCGGTCAATTCTGTCGGAAA
ATCAACGGATACGAACAATTACTCGCGACTTCCTCAATACGTGCTGCAACGCGCGCGTAACTATAACGGT
CCTAAGGTAGCGAGCTTACTTGTGCTGTTGTGTAAGGACACGCTTAACCCAGAGAATTCCAGCGACCTAT
TCTACGACTACGCGTCCATGGCTCGAGGAGCTCGGTACCGCCCCACTACCCGATTTATCAAGATTTGGCG
GAGAGTCCCCGCACACCGTGGAAACGGATGAAGGCACGAACCCAGTGGACATAAGCCTGTTCGGTTCGTA
AGCTGTAATGCAAGTAGCGTATGCGCTCACGCAACTGGTCCAGAACCTTGACCGAACGCAGCGGTGGTAA
CGGCGCAGTGGCGGTTTTCATGGCTTGTTATGACTGTTTTTTTGGGGTACAGTCTATGCCTCGGGCATCC
AAGCAGCAAGCGCGTTACGCCGTGGGTCGATGTTTGATGTTATGGAGCAGCAACGATGTTACGCAGCAGG
GCAGTCGCCCTAAAACAAAGTTAAACATCATGAGGGAAGCGGTGATCGCCGAAGTATCGACTCAACTATC
AGAGGTAGTTGGCGTCATCGAGCGCCATCTCGAACCGACGTTGCTGGCCGTACATTTGTACGGCTCCGCA
GTGGATGGCGGCCTGAAGCCACACAGTGATATTGATTTGCTGGTTACGGTGACCGTAAGGCTTGATGAAA
CAACGCGGCGAGCTTTGATCAACGACCTTTTGGAAACTTCGGCTTCCCCTGGAGAGAGCGAGATTCTCCG
CGCTGTAGAAGTCACCATTGTTGTGCACGACGACATCATTCCGTGGCGTTATCCAGCTAAGCGCGAACTG
CAATTTGGAGAATGGCAGCGCAATGACATTCTTGCAGGTATCTTCGAGCCAGCCACGATCGACATTGATC
TGGCTATCTTGCTGACAAAAGCAAGAGAACATAGCGTTGCCTTGGTAGGTCCAGCGGCGGAGGAACTCTT
TGATCCGGTTCCTGAACAGGATCTATTTGAGGCGCTAAATGAAACCTTAACGCTATGGAACTCGCCGCCC
GACTGGGCTGGCGATGAGCGAAATGTAGTGCTTACGTTGTCCCGCATTTGGTACAGCGCAGTAACCGGCA
AAATCGCGCCGAAGGATGTCGCTGCCGACTGGGCAATGGAGCGCCTGCCGGCCCAGTATCAGCCCGTCAT
ACTTGAAGCTAGACAGGCTTATCTTGGACAAGAAGAAGATCGCTTGGCCTCGCGCGCAGATCAGTTGGAA
GAATTTGTCCACTACGTGAAAGGCGAGATCACCAAGGTAGTCGGCAAATAAGTCGACTGGCAAACAGCTA
TTATGGGTATTATGGGTGTGTATCCAGAACGACGGATCTTGACGCAATTTGGCGTGGCTCTCTTAAGGTA
GCCCTCCGACCAATTGAGGTGCGCTCTGACCGATCAGTTTAGACTTGTGTATAAGAGTCAGAGCGTCCTG
AACGGAACCTTTCCCGTTTTCCAGGATCTGATCTTCCATGTGACCTCCTAACATGGTAACGTTCATGATA
ACTTCTGCTCTTCATCGTGCGGCCGACTGGGCTAAATCTGTGTTCTCTTCGGCGGCGCTGGGTGATCCTC
GCCGTACTGCCCGCTTGGTTAACGTCGCCGCCCAATTGGCAAAATATTCTGGTAAATCAATAACCATCTC
ATCAGAGGGTAGTGAAGCCATGCAGGAAGGCGCTTACCGATTTATCCGCAATCCCAACGTTTCTGCCGAG
GCGATCAGAAAGGCTGGCGCCATGCAAACAGTCAAGTTGGCTCAGGAGTTTCCCGAACTGCTGGCCATTG
AGGACACCACCTCTTTGAGTTATCGCCACCAGGTCGCCGAAGAGCTTGGCAAGCTGGGCTCTATTCAGGA
TAAATCCCGCGGATGGTGGGTTCACTCCGTTCTCTTGCTCGAGGCCACCACATTCCGCACCGTAGGATTA
CTGCATCAGGAGTGGTGGATGCGCCCGGATGACCCTGCCGATGCGGATGAAAAGGAGAGTGGCAAATGGC
TGGCAGCGGCCGCAACTAGCCGGTTACGCATGGGCAGCATGATGAGCAACGTGATTGCGGTCTGTGACCG
CGAAGCCGATATTCATGCTTATCTGCAGGACAAACTGGCGCATAACGAGCGCTTCGTGGTGCGCTCCAAG
CACCCACGCAAGGACGTAGAGTCTGGGTTGTATCTGTACGACCATCTGAAGAACCAACCGGAGTTGGGTG
GCTATCAGATCAGCATTCCGCAAAAGGGCGTGGTGGATAAACGCGGTAAACGTAAAAATCGACCAGCCCG
CAAGGCGAGCTTGAGCCTGCGCAGTGGGCGCATCACGCTAAAACAGGGGAATATCACGCTCAACGCGGTG
CTGGCCGAGGAGATTAACCCGCCCAAGGGTGAGACCCCGTTGAAATGGTTGTTGCTGACCAGCGAACCGG
TCGAGTCGCTAGCCCAAGCCTTGCGCGTCATCGACATTTATACCCATCGCTGGCGGATCGAGGAGTTCCA
TAAGGCATGGAAAACCGGAGCAGGAGCCGAGAGGCAACGCATGGAGGAGCCGGATAATCTGGAGCGGATG
GTCTCGATCCTCTCGTTTGTTGCGGTCAGGCTGTTACAGCTCAGAGAAAGCTTCACGCTGCCGCAAGCAC
TCAGGGCGCAAGGGCTGCTAAAGGAAGCGGAACACGTAGAAAGCCAGTCCGCAGAAACGGTGCTGACCCC
GGATGAATGTCAGCTACTGGGCTATCTGGACAAGGGAAAACGCAAGCGCAAAGAGAAAGCAGGTAGCTTG
CAGTGGGCTTACATGGCGATAGCTAGACTGGGCGGTTTTATGGACAGCAAGCGAACCGGAATTGCCAGCT
GGGGCGCCCTCTGGGAAGGTTGGGAAGCCCTGCAAAGTAAACTGGATGGCTTTCTTGCCGCCAAGGATCT
GATGGCGCAGGGGATCAAGATCTGACCCGGGACTAGTTGGTGTGGAAGTCCTAATATCGGTGATCAATAT
AGTGGTTGACATGCTGGCTAGTCAACATTGAGCCTTTTGATCATGCAAATATATTACGGTATTTTACAAT
CAAATATCAAACTTAACTATTGACTTTATAACTTATTTAGGTGGTAACATTCTTATAAAAAAGAAAAAAA
TTACTGCAAAACAGTACTAGCTTTTAACTTGTATCCTAGGTTATCTATGCTGTCTCACCATAGAGAATAT
TACCTATTTCAGAATGTATGTCCATGATTCGCCGGGTAAATACATATAATACACAAATCTGGCTTAATAA
AGTCTATAATATATCTCATAAAGAAGTGCTAAATTGGCTAGTGCTATATATTTTTAAGAAAATTTCTTTT
GACTAAGTCCATATCGACTTTGTAAAAGTTCACATTAGCATACATATATTACACGAGCCAGAAATAGTAA
CTTTTGCCTAAATCACAAATTGCAAAATTTAATTGCTTGCAAAAGGTCACATGCTTATAATCAACTTTTT
TAAAAATTTAAAATACTTTTTTATTTTTTATTTTTAAACATAAATGAAATAATTTATTTATTGTTTATGA
TTACCGAAACATAAAACCTGCTCAAGAAAAAGAAACTGTTTTGTCCTTGGAAAAAAAGCACTACCTAGGA
GCGGCCAAAATGCCGAGGCTTTCATAGCTTAAACTCTTTACAGAAAATAGGCATTATAGATCAGTTCGAG
TTTTCTTATTCTTCCTTCCGGTTTTATCGTCACAGTTTTACAGTAAATAAGTATCACCTCTTAGAGTTAA
CCTATACTAAAATTTATGCCAGTTAACTATGAGATAAGCAAGTATCATCTCATTTCATTACCTGAAGTCG
AGTAAACAGAAAATCCAATTGTTGATGAACCTCAATGACTTAGAACTATCTATCGGCAGATCATATAAAG
AGGATTTAGGTACTCGAGAACGCTCCGTACATGCAGCTAAACCTCCAAGCATCTCTAACTTGGGTAGTGC
TTTCTCCACCATTTTCTGTGCTTGCTCCTTCGTGGCAAGTCCAGCCCATAATGCCCAGAATGTAGTTGCG
GATTCGTATGACGTTCTGTGCTTGATTTTTGTGTTGTAGTCAAAGAAAAGGTCCGGTTAAACGGATCTCG
CATTGATGAGGCAACGCTAATTATCAACATATAGATTGTTATCTATCTGCATGAACACGAAATCTTTACT
TGACGACTTGAGGCTGATGGTGTTTATGCAAAGAAACCACTGTGTTTAATATGTGTCACTGTTTGATATT
ACTGTCAGCGTAGAAGATAATAGTAAAAGCGGTTAATAAGTGTATTTGAGATAAGTGTGATAAAGTTTTT
ACAGCGAAAAGACGATAAATACAAGAAAATGATTACGAGGATACGGAGAGAGGTATGTACATGTGTATTT
ATATACTAAGCTGCCGGCGGTTGTTTGCAAGACCGAGAAAAGGCTAGCAAGAATCGGGTCATTGTAGCGT
ATGCGCCTGTGAACATTCTCTTCAACAAGTTTGATTCCATTGCGGTGAAATGGTAAAAGTCAACCCCCTG
CGATGTATATTTTCCTGTACAATCAATCAAAAAGCCAAATGATTTAGCATTATCTTTACATCTTGTTATT
TTACAGATTTTATGTTTAGATCTTTTATGCTTGCTTTTCAAAAGGCCTGCAGGCAAGTGCACAAACAATA
CTTAAATAAATACTACTCAGTAATAACCTATTTCTTAGCATTTTTGACGAAATTTGCTATTTTGTTAGAG
TCTTTTACACCATTTGTCTCCACACCTCCGCTTACATCAACACCAATAACGCCATTTAATCTAAGCGCAT
CACCAACATTTTCTGGCGTCAGTCCACCAGCTAACATAAAATGTTGCCTCGCGCGTTTCGGTGATGACGG
TGAAAACCTCTGACACATGCAGCTCCCGGAGACGGTCACAGCTTGTCTGTAAGCGGATGCCGGGAGCAGA
CAAGCCCGTCAGGGCGCGTCAGCGGGTGTTGGCGGGTGTCGGGGCGCAGCCATGACCCAGTCACGTAGCG
ATAGCGGAGTGTATACTGGCTTAACTATGCGGCATCAGAGCAGATTGTACTGAGAGTGCACCATATGCGG
TGTGAAATACCGCACAGATGCGTAAGGAGAAAATACCGCATCAGGCGCTCTTCCGCTTCCTCGCTCACTG
ACTCGCTGCGCTCGGTCGTTCGGCTGCGGCGAGCGGTATCAGCTCACTCAAAGGCGGTAATACGGTTATC
CACAGAATCAGGGGATAACGCAGGAAAGAACATGTGAGCAAAAGGCCAGCAAAAGGCCAGGAACCGTAAA
AAGGCCGCGTTGCTGGCGTTTTTCCATAGGCTCCGCCCCCCTGACGAGCATCACAAAAATCGACGCTCAA
GTCAGAGGTGGCGAAACCCGACAGGACTATAAAGATACCAGGCGTTTCCCCCTGGAAGCTCCCTCGTGCG
CTCTCCTGTTCCGACCCTGCCGCTTACCGGATACCTGTCCGCCTTTCTCCCTTCGGGAAGCGTGGCGCTT
TCTCATAGCTCACGCTGTAGGTATCTCAGTTCGGTGTAGGTCGTTCGCTCCAAGCTGGGCTGTGTGCACG
AACCCCCCGTTCAGCCCGACCGCTGCGCCTTATCCGGTAACTATCGTCTTGAGTCCAACCCGGTAAGACA
CGACTTATCGCCACTGGCAGCAGCCACTGGTAACAGGATTAGCAGAGCGAGGTATGTAGGCGGTGCTACA
GAGTTCTTGAAGTGGTGGCCTAACTACGGCTACACTAGAAGGACAGTATTTGGTATCTGCGCTCTGCTGA
AGCCAGTTACCTTCGGAAAAAGAGTTGGTAGCTCTTGATCCGGCAAACAAACCACCGCTGGTAGCGGTGG
TTTTTTTGTTTGCAAGCAGCAGATTACGCGCAGAAAAAAAGGATCTCAAGAAGATCCTTTGATCTTTTCT
ACGGGGTCTGACGCTCAGTGGAACGAAAACTCACGTTAAGGGATTTTGGTCATGAGATTATCAAAAAGGA
TCTTCACCTAGATCCTTTTAAATTAAAAATGAAGTTTTAAATCAATCTAAAGTATATATGAGTAAACTTG
GTCTGACAGGAGCTCGCTCAGAAGAACTCGTCAAGAAGGCGATAGAAGGCGATGCGCTGCGAATCGGGAG
CGGCGATACCGTAAAGCACGAGGAAGCGGTCAGCCCATTCGCCGCCAAGCTCTTCAGCAATATCACGGGT
AGCCAACGCTATGTCCTGATAGCGGTCCGCCACACCCAGCCGGCCACAGTCGATGAATCCAGAAAAGCGG
CCATTTTCCACCATGATATTCGGCAAGCAGGCATCGCCATGGGTCACGACGAGATCCTCGCCGTCGGGCA
TCCGCGCCTTGAGCCTGGCGAACAGTTCGGCTGGCGCGAGCCCCTGATGCTCTTCGTCCAGATCATCCTG
ATCGACAAGACCGGCTTCCATCCGAGTACGTGCTCGCTCGATGCGATGTTTCGCTTGGTGGTCGAATGGG
CAGGTAGCCGGATCAAGCGTATGCAGCCGCCGCATTGCATCAGCCATGATGGATACTTTCTCGGCAGGAG
CAAGGTGAGATGACAGGAGATCCTGCCCCGGCACTTCGCCCAATAGCAGCCAGTCCCTTCCCGCTTCAGT
GACAACGTCGAGCACAGCTGCGCAAGGAACGCCCGTCGTGGCCAGCCACGATAGCCGCGCTGCCTCGTCT
TGGAGTTCATTCAGGGCACCGGACAGGTCGGTCTTGACAAAAAGAACCGGGCGCCCCTGCGCTGACAGCC
GGAACACGGCGGCATCAGAGCAGCCGATTGTCTGTTGTGCCCAGTCATAGCCGAATAGCCTCTCCACCCA
AGCGGCCGGAGAACCTGCGTGCAATCCATCTTGTTCAATCATGCGAAACGATCCTCATCCTGTCTCTTGA
TCAGATCTTGATCCCCTGCGCCATCAGATCCTTGGCGGCAAGAAAGCCATCCAGTTTACTTTGCAGGGCT
TCCCAACCTTACCAGAGGGCGCCCCAGCTGGCAATTCCGGTTCGCTTGCTGTCCATAAAACCGCCCAGTC
TAGCTATCGCCATGTAAGCCCACTGCAAGCTACCTGCTTTCTCTTTGCGCTTGCGTTTTCCCTTGTCCAG
ATAGCCCAGTAGCTGACATTCATCCGGGCGATCGATGGAAGCCGGCGGCACCTCGCTAACGGATTCACCA
CTCCAAGAATTGGAGCCAATCAATTCTTGCGGAGAACTGTGAATGCGCAAACCAACCCTTGGCAGAACAT
ATCCATCGCGTCCGCCATCTCCAGCAGCCGCACGCGGCGCATCGGGGGGGGGGGKKGGKTTCAATTCATC
ATTTTTTTTTTATTCTTTTTTTTGATTTCGGTTTCCTTGAAATTTTTTTGATTCGGTAATCTCCGAACAG
AAGGAAGAACGAAGGAAGGAGCACAGACTTAGATTGGTATATATACGCATATGTAGTGTTGAAGAAACAT
GAAATTGCCCAGTATTCTTAACCCAACTGCACAGAACAAAAACCTGCAGGAAACGAAGATAAATCATGTC
GAAAGCTACATATAAGGAACGTGCTGCTACTCATCCTAGTCCTGTTGCTGCCAAGCTATTTAATATCATG
CACGAAAAGCAAACAAACTTGTGTGCTTCATTGGATGTTCGTACCACCAAGGAATTACTGGAGTTAGTTG
AAGCATTAGGTCCCAAAATTTGTTTACTAAAAACACATGTGGATATCTTGACTGATTTTTCCATGGAGGG
CACAGTTAAGCCGCTAAAGGCATTATCCGCCAAGTACAATTTTTTACTCTTCGAAGACAGAAAATTTGCT
GACATTGGTAATACAGTCAAATTGCAGTACTCTGCGGGTGTATACAGAATAGCAGAATGGGCAGACATTA
CGAATGCACACGGTGTGGTGGGCCCAGGTATTGTTAGCGGTTTGAAGCAGGCGGCAGAAGAAGTAACAAA
GGAACCTAGAGGCCTTTTGATGTTAGCAGAATTGTCATGCAAGGGCTCCCTATCTACTGGAGAATATACT
AAGGGTACTGTTGACATTGCGAAGAGCGACAAAGATTTTGTTATCGGCTTTATTGCTCAAAGAGACATGG
GTGGAAGAGATGAAGGTTACGATTGGTTGATTATGACACCCGGTGTGGGTTTAGATGACAAGGGAGACGC
ATTGGGTCAACAGTATAGAACCGTGGATGATGTGGTCTCTACAGGATCTGACATTATTATTGTTGGAAGA
GGACTATTTGCAAAGGGAAGGGATGCTAAGGTAGAGGGTGAACGTTACAGAAAAGCAGGCTGGGAAGCAT
ATTTGAGAAGATGCGGCCAGCAAAACTAAAAAACTGTATTATAAGTAAATGCATGTATACTAAACTCACA
AATTAGAGCTTCAATTTAATTATATCAGTTATTACCCGGGAATCTCGGTCGTAATGATTTTTATAATGAC
GAAAAAAAAAAAATTGGAAAGAAAACCCCCCCCCCCSCMGCGTTGGGTCCTGGCCACGGGTGCGCATGAT
CGTGCTCCTGTCGTTGAGGACCCGGCTAGGCTGGCGGGGTTGCCTTACTGGTTAGCAGAATGAATCACCG
ATACGCGAGCGAACGTGAAGCGACTGCTGCTGCAAAACGTCTGCGACCTGAGCAACAACATGAATGGTCT
TCGGTTTCCGTGTTTCGTAAAGTCTGGAAACGCGGAAGTCAGCGCCCTGCACCATTATGTTCCGGATCTG
CATCGCAGGATGCTGCTGGCTACCCTGTGGAACACCTACATCTGTATTAACGAAGCGCTGGCATTGACCC
TGAGTGATTTTTCTCTGGTCCCGCCGCATCCATACCGCCAGTTGTTTACCCTCACAACGTTCCAGTAACC
GGGCATGTTCATCATCAGTAACCCGTATCGTGAGCATCCTCTCTCGTTTCATCGGTATCATTACCCCCAT
GAACAGAAATCCCCCTTACACGGAGGCATCAGTGACCAAACAGGAAAAAACCGCCCTTAACATGGCCCGC
TTTATCAGAAGCCAGACATTAACGCTTCTGGAGAAACTCAACGAGCTGGACGCGGATGAACAGGCAGACA
TCTGTGAATCGCTTCACGACCACGCTGATGAGCTTTACCGCTGGGCCATTCTCATGAAGAATATCTTGAA
TTTATTGTCATATTA
Features (pLannotate 1.2.2; 18 found; start..end, strand, type, name):
   1868..1891    +  promoter       Pc promoter (fragment): intI1 (promoter lies within the coding sequence); class 1 integron promoter
   2067..2123    +  CDS            GmR (fragment): gentamycin acetyltransferase; aacC1; confers resistance to gentamycin
   2130..2921    +  CDS            SmR: aminoglycoside adenylyltransferase (Murphy, 1985); aadA; confers resistance to spectinomycin and streptomycin
   3145..4572    +  CDS            tnpA: TN5P_ECOLX - Also known as tnp. Experimental evidence at protein level: Swiss-Prot protein existence level 1. Mediates transposition of transposon Tn5 by a 'cut and paste' mechanism. First, the monomeric transposase binds the 19 bp inverted DNA repeats flanking the transposon. Then, dimerization of the DNA- bound transposase creates a synaptic DNA complex. After nicking of the first DNA strand, excision of the transposon proceeds through a series of intermediates. The transposase then mediates the insertion of the transposon at a new site by strand transfer. The activity of the wild- type tran
   4583..4648    +  CDS            RMD1 (fragment): RMD1_YEAST - Experimental evidence at protein level: Swiss-Prot protein existence level 1. Required for sporulation where it is believed to have a role in meiotic nuclear division. From Saccharomyces cerevisiae (strain ATCC 204508 / S288c) (Baker's yeast).
   5096..5388    -  misc_feature   CEN4: S. cerevisiae CEN4 centromere
   5411..5543    -  misc_feature   CEN/ARS (fragment): S. cerevisiae CEN4 centromere fused to the autonomously replicating sequence ARS1/ARS416
   5543..5719    -  misc_feature   CEN/ARS (fragment): S. cerevisiae CEN4 centromere fused to the autonomously replicating sequence ARS1/ARS416
   5720..6484    -  rep_origin     ARS1 (fragment): S. cerevisiae autonomously replicating sequence ARS1/ARS416
   6485..6523    +  CDS            rop (fragment): Rop protein, which maintains plasmids at low copy number; rop
   6625..6765    +  misc_feature   bom: basis of mobility region from pBR322
   6951..7539    -  rep_origin     ori: high-copy-number ColE1/pMB1/pBR322/pUC origin of replication
   7721..8512    -  CDS            neo: KKA2_KLEPN - Also known as kan, nptII. Experimental evidence at protein level: Swiss-Prot protein existence level 1. Resistance to kanamycin, neomycin, paromomycin, ribostamycin, butirosin and gentamicin B. From Klebsiella pneumoniae.
   8544..8900    -  CDS            tnpA (fragment): TN5P_ECOLX - Also known as tnp. Experimental evidence at protein level: Swiss-Prot protein existence level 1. Mediates transposition of transposon Tn5 by a 'cut and paste' mechanism. First, the monomeric transposase binds the 19 bp inverted DNA repeats flanking the transposon. Then, dimerization of the DNA- bound transposase creates a synaptic DNA complex. After nicking of the first DNA strand, excision of the transposon proceeds through a series of intermediates. The transposase then mediates the insertion of the transposon at a new site by strand transfer. The activity of the wild- type tran
   8950..9165    +  promoter       URA3 promoter: S. cerevisiae URA3
   9166..9969    +  CDS            URA3: orotidine-5'-phosphate decarboxylase, required for uracil biosynthesis; S. cerevisiae URA3; yeast auxotrophic marker, counterselectable with 5-fluoroorotic acid (5-FOA)
  10205..10585   -  CDS            YPB1_ECOLX: Protein predicted: Swiss-Prot protein existence level 4. From Escherichia coli.
  10602..10751   +  CDS            rop (fragment): Rop protein, which maintains plasmids at low copy number; rop
