[The description below was written by a language model from this plasmid's Addgene catalogue record and pLannotate feature annotations shown in this document.]
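Description:
pYTRW11K_0S5 is a member of the modular pYT vector series, a shuttle and delivery plasmid for placing genes into a bacterial chromosome by Tn5 transposition; the associated work applied the series in Pseudomonas putida. It was built on the pYTRW10K_0x5 backbone by adding a roughly 1.1 kb streptomycin resistance module, PaadA-aadA, partly derived from the omega interposon plasmid pHP45Omega. In E. coli it replicates from a ColE1/pBR322-type origin and is selected with kanamycin through the neo (nptII) gene. The record lists it as low copy. A pBR322 bom region is annotated, which would allow mobilisation by conjugation when transfer functions are supplied. For yeast, the plasmid carries a CEN4/ARS1 centromeric replication module and the URA3 marker with its own promoter. This fits the series' reliance on ligation-independent assembly, presumably recombinational cloning in Saccharomyces cerevisiae, although the record does not spell that out.

The transposition machinery consists of a full-length Tn5 transposase gene (tnpA), which acts on the short inverted repeats flanking a transposon to excise it and insert it elsewhere by a cut-and-paste mechanism. The feature table does not annotate these transposon ends, so the exact limits of the mobile segment cannot be read from it. The aadA adenylyltransferase gene, preceded by integron Pc promoter and gentamicin acetyltransferase fragments, is the marker used to select integrants on streptomycin. Target genes are inserted at an I-SceI site, also not annotated, for chromosomal integration. No cargo gene or dedicated expression promoter is present in this version. A second, partial tnpA fragment next to neo looks like a remnant of the Tn5-derived kanamycin cassette.
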