Addgene plasmid #177282: pYTRW11K_0S5
Purpose: genomic integration of genes (inserted in I-SceI-site) via transposon Tn5 with SmR
Depositing lab: Karl-Erich Jaeger. Depositing organization: Heinrich-Heine-Universitaet Duesseldorf. Publication: The modular pYT vector series employed for chromosomal gene integration and expression to produce carbazoles and glycolipids in P. putida. Weihmann R, Kubicki S, Bitzenhofer NL, Domrose A, Bator I, Kirschen LM, Kofler F, Funk A, Tiso T, Blank LM, Jaeger KE, Drepper T, Thies S, Loeschcke A. FEMS Microbes. 2022 Dec 19;4:xtac030. doi: 10.1093/femsmc/xtac030. eCollection 2023. PubMed 37333445.
Backbone
  Vector backbone: pYTRW10K_0x5
  Backbone size w/o insert (bp): 9699
  Vector type: Bacterial Expression, Synthetic Biology ; Yeast Expression, Tn5 genomic integration
  Selectable markers: URA3 ; Streptomycin
Growth in bacteria
  Bacterial resistance: Kanamycin, 50 μg/mL
  Growth temperature: 37°C
  Growth strain: DH5alpha
  Copy number: Low Copy
Gene/Insert
  Gene/Insert name: PaadA-aadA (alt names: streptomycin resistence module - SmR; Aminoglycoside (3'') (9) adenylyltransferase)
  Species: Shigella spc.
  Insert size (bp): 1092
  Cloning method: Ligation Independent Cloning
  Sequencing primers: 5′ CCTCAATACGTGCTGCAAC; 3′ GCCAAATTGCGTCAAGATCC
Resource information
  A portion of this plasmid was derived from a plasmid made by: Prentk and Krisch (pHP45Omega in PMID: 6237955)
Terms and licenses: Academic/Nonprofit Terms; Industry Terms: Not Available to Industry
Depositor comments: Part of the pYT vector series which facilitates chromosomal integration via Tn5 tranposition with selection on streptomycin. Target genes can be inserted at the I-SceI site.
How to cite: pYTRW11K_0S5 was a gift from Karl-Erich Jaeger (Addgene plasmid # 177282 ; http://n2t.net/addgene:177282 ; RRID:Addgene_177282)
